Addgene plasmid #22067: pEB1030
Purpose: (Empty Backbone)
Depositing lab: Emmanuelle Bouveret. Depositing organization: CNRS DR12, Delegation Provence et Corse. Publication: Improvement of bacterial two-hybrid vectors for detection of fusion proteins and transfer to pBAD-tandem affinity purification, calmodulin binding peptide, or 6-histidine tag vectors. Battesti A, Bouveret E. Proteomics. 2008 Nov . 8(22):4768-71. 10.1002/pmic.200800270 PubMed 18924111.
Backbone
  Vector backbone: pUT18C
  Backbone size (bp): 3051
  Vector type: Bacterial Expression
Growth in bacteria
  Bacterial resistance: Ampicillin, 100 μg/mL
  Growth temperature: 37°C
  Growth strain: DH5alpha
  Copy number: High Copy
Gene/Insert
  Gene/Insert name: None
  Tag / fusion protein: T18-Flag (N terminal on backbone)
  Cloning method: Restriction Enzyme; 5′ cloning site EcoRI (not destroyed); 3′ cloning site XhoI (not destroyed)
  Sequencing primers: 5′ AGTTCTCGCCGGATGTACTGGAAACGG
Terms and licenses: Academic/Nonprofit Terms; Industry Terms: Not Available to Industry
How to cite: pEB1030 was a gift from Emmanuelle Bouveret (Addgene plasmid # 22067 ; http://n2t.net/addgene:22067 ; RRID:Addgene_22067)
