[The description below was written by a language model from this plasmid's Addgene catalogue record and pLannotate feature annotations shown in this document.]
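Description:
pEB1030 is an empty bacterial expression backbone of 3,051 bp derived from pUT18C, one of the vectors used in the adenylate cyclase-based bacterial two-hybrid system. It is maintained in E. coli as a high-copy plasmid through a ColE1/pUC-type origin and is selected with ampicillin via the bla β-lactamase gene and its own promoter. Short remnants of the pBR322 bom region, rop and lacI are annotated, but only as fragments left over from the vector's ancestry rather than as functional genes.

The expression unit consists of a CAP binding site, lac promoter and lac operator, which sit at the end of the numbered sequence and read across the circular junction into a fragment of the Bordetella pertussis cya (cyaA) adenylate cyclase gene. According to the catalogue entry this corresponds to the T18 fragment, followed by a Flag epitope; the Flag tag is not separately annotated in the feature table. A short multiple cloning site fragment lies just downstream. A gene of interest is inserted between the EcoRI and XhoI sites, both of which are retained, to produce a protein carrying T18-Flag at its N terminus.

In a two-hybrid assay, such a fusion is paired with a partner fused to the complementary cyclase fragment. Interaction between the two restores cAMP synthesis in a cyclase-deficient host and so activates cAMP/CAP-dependent reporter genes. The associated publication title indicates that the added tag allows the fusion proteins to be detected, and that the cloning sites were designed so inserts can be moved into pBAD vectors carrying tandem affinity purification, calmodulin binding peptide or 6-histidine tags.
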