Features (pLannotate 1.2.2; 11 found; start..end, strand, type, name):
     25..552     +  CDS            cya (fragment): CYAA_BORP1 - Also known as cyaA. Experimental evidence at protein level: Swiss-Prot protein existence level 1. This adenylate cyclase belongs to a special class of bacterial toxin. It causes whooping cough by acting on mammalian cells by elevating cAMP-concentration and thus disrupts normal cell function. From Bordetella pertussis (strain ATCC 9797 / DSM 5571 / NCTC 10739 / 18323).
    586..624     +  misc_feature   MCS (fragment): pBluescript multiple cloning site
    648..698     -  misc_feature   bom (fragment): basis of mobility region from pBR322
    800..835     -  CDS            rop (fragment): Rop protein, which maintains plasmids at low copy number; rop
    930..1034    +  promoter       AmpR promoter: bla
   1035..1895    +  CDS            AmpR: β-lactamase; bla; confers resistance to ampicillin, carbenicillin, and related antibiotics
   2066..2654    +  rep_origin     ori: high-copy-number ColE1/pMB1/pBR322/pUC origin of replication
   2837..2929    +  CDS            lacI (fragment): lac repressor; lacI; The lac repressor binds to the lac operator to inhibit transcription in E. coli. This inhibition can be relieved by adding lactose or isopropyl-β-D-thiogalactopyranoside (IPTG).
   2942..2963    +  protein_bind   CAP binding site: CAP binding activates transcription in the presence of cAMP. E. coli catabolite activator protein
   2978..3008    +  promoter       lac promoter: promoter for the E. coli lac operon
   3016..3032    +  protein_bind   lac operator: The lac repressor binds to the lac operator to inhibit transcription in E. coli. This inhibition can be relieved by adding lactose or isopropyl-β-D-thiogalactopyranoside (IPTG). lac repressor encoded by lacI
>Addgene plasmid #22067 | pEB1030 | depositor full sequence | sequence record 10127 | Author sequence
ATGACCATGATTACGCCAAGCTTAGCCGCCAGCGAGGCCACGGGCGGCCTGGATCGCGAACGCATCGACT
TGTTGTGGAAAATCGCTCGCGCCGGCGCCCGTTCCGCAGTGGGCACCGAGGCGCGTCGCCAGTTCCGCTA
CGACGGCGACATGAATATCGGCGTGATCACCGATTTCGAGCTGGAAGTGCGCAATGCGCTGAACAGGCGG
GCGCACGCCGTCGGCGCGCAGGACGTGGTCCAGCATGGCACTGAGCAGAACAATCCTTTCCCGGAGGCAG
ATGAGAAGATTTTCGTCGTATCGGCCACCGGTGAAAGCCAGATGCTCACGCGCGGGCAACTGAAGGAATA
CATTGGCCAGCAGCGCGGCGAGGGCTATGTCTTCTACGAGAACCGTGCATACGGCGTGGCGGGGAAAAGC
CTGTTCGACGATGGGCTGGGAGCCGCGCCCGGCGTGCCGAGCGGACGTTCGAAGTTCTCGCCGGATGTAC
TGGAAACGGTGCCGGCGTCACCCGGATTGCGGCGGCCGTCGCTGGGCGCAGTGGAACGCCACTGCAGGGA
TTATAAAGATGACGATGACAAGCTAGAATTCGATATCAAGCTTATCGATACCGTCGACCTCGAGCAATTC
ATCGATATAACTAAGTAATATGGTGCACTCTCAGTACAATCTGCTCTGATGCCGCATAGTTAAGCCAGCC
CCGACACCCGCCAACACCCGCTGACGCGCCCTGACGGGCTTGTCTGCTCCCGGCATCCGCTTACAGACAA
GCTGTGACCGTCTCCGGGAGCTGCATGTGTCAGAGGTTTTCACCGTCATCACCGAAACGCGCGAGACGAA
AGGGCCTCGTGATACGCCTATTTTTATAGGTTAATGTCATGATAATAATGGTTTCTTAGACGTCAGGTGG
CACTTTTCGGGGAAATGTGCGCGGAACCCCTATTTGTTTATTTTTCTAAATACATTCAAATATGTATCCG
CTCATGAGACAATAACCCTGATAAATGCTTCAATAATATTGAAAAAGGAAGAGTATGAGTATTCAACATT
TCCGTGTCGCCCTTATTCCCTTTTTTGCGGCATTTTGCCTTCCTGTTTTTGCTCACCCAGAAACGCTGGT
GAAAGTAAAAGATGCTGAAGATCAGTTGGGTGCACGAGTGGGTTACATCGAACTGGATCTCAACAGCGGT
AAGATCCTTGAGAGTTTTCGCCCCGAAGAACGTTTTCCAATGATGAGCACTTTTAAAGTTCTGCTATGTG
GCGCGGTATTATCCCGTATTGACGCCGGGCAAGAGCAACTCGGTCGCCGCATACACTATTCTCAGAATGA
CTTGGTTGAGTACTCACCAGTCACAGAAAAGCATCTTACGGATGGCATGACAGTAAGAGAATTATGCAGT
GCTGCCATAACCATGAGTGATAACACTGCGGCCAACTTACTTCTGACAACGATCGGAGGACCGAAGGAGC
TAACCGCTTTTTTGCACAACATGGGGGATCATGTAACTCGCCTTGATCGTTGGGAACCGGAGCTGAATGA
AGCCATACCAAACGACGAGCGTGACACCACGATGCCTGTAGCAATGGCAACAACGTTGCGCAAACTATTA
ACTGGCGAACTACTTACTCTAGCTTCCCGGCAACAATTAATAGACTGGATGGAGGCGGATAAAGTTGCAG
GACCACTTCTGCGCTCGGCCCTTCCGGCTGGCTGGTTTATTGCTGATAAATCTGGAGCCGGTGAGCGTGG
GTCTCGCGGTATCATTGCAGCACTGGGGCCAGATGGTAAGCCCTCCCGTATCGTAGTTATCTACACGACG
GGGAGTCAGGCAACTATGGATGAACGAAATAGACAGATCGCTGAGATAGGTGCCTCACTGATTAAGCATT
GGTAACTGTCAGACCAAGTTTACTCATATATACTTTAGATTGATTTAAAACTTCATTTTTAATTTAAAAG
GATCTAGGTGAAGATCCTTTTTGATAATCTCATGACCAAAATCCCTTAACGTGAGTTTTCGTTCCACTGA
GCGTCAGACCCCGTAGAAAAGATCAAAGGATCTTCTTGAGATCCTTTTTTTCTGCGCGTAATCTGCTGCT
TGCAAACAAAAAAACCACCGCTACCAGCGGTGGTTTGTTTGCCGGATCAAGAGCTACCAACTCTTTTTCC
GAAGGTAACTGGCTTCAGCAGAGCGCAGATACCAAATACTGTCCTTCTAGTGTAGCCGTAGTTAGGCCAC
CACTTCAAGAACTCTGTAGCACCGCCTACATACCTCGCTCTGCTAATCCTGTTACCAGTGGCTGCTGCCA
GTGGCGATAAGTCGTGTCTTACCGGGTTGGACTCAAGACGATAGTTACCGGATAAGGCGCAGCGGTCGGG
CTGAACGGGGGGTTCGTGCACACAGCCCAGCTTGGAGCGAACGACCTACACCGAACTGAGATACCTACAG
CGTGAGCTATGAGAAAGCGCCACGCTTCCCGAAGGGAGAAAGGCGGACAGGTATCCGGTAAGCGGCAGGG
TCGGAACAGGAGAGCGCACGAGGGAGCTTCCAGGGGGAAACGCCTGGTATCTTTATAGTCCTGTCGGGTT
TCGCCACCTCTGACTTGAGCGTCGATTTTTGTGATGCTCGTCAGGGGGGCGGAGCCTATGGAAAAACGCC
AGCAACGCGGCCTTTTTACGGTTCCTGGCCTTTTGCTGGCCTTTTGCTCACATGTTCTTTCCTGCGTTAT
CCCCTGATTCTGTGGATAACCGTATTACCGCCTTTGAGTGAGCTGATACCGCTCGCCGCAGCCGAACGAC
CGAGCGCAGCGAGTCAGTGAGCGAGGAAGCGGAAGAGCGCCCAATACGCAAACCGCCTCTCCCCGCGCGT
TGGCCGATTCATTAATGCAGCTGGCACGACAGGTTTCCCGACTGGAAAGCGGGCAGTGAGCGCAACGCAA
TTAATGTGAGTTAGCTCACTCATTAGGCACCCCAGGCTTTACACTTTATGCTTCCGGCTCGTATGTTGTG
TGGAATTGTGAGCGGATAACAATTTCACACAGGAAACAGCT
