>Addgene plasmid #22067 | pEB1030 | addgene partial sequence | sequence record 27953 | 22067 with M13rev
CGGGCGGCCTGGATCGCGAACGCATCGACTTGTTGTGGAAAATCGCTCGCGCCGGCGCCCGTTCCGCAGT
GGGCACCGAGGCGCGTCGCCAGTTCCGCTACGACGGCGACATGAATATCGGCGTGATCACCGATTTCGAG
CTGGAAGTGCGCAATGCGCTGAACAGGCGGGCGCACGCCGTCGGCGCGCAGGACGTGGTCCAGCATGGCA
CTGAGCAGAACAATCCTTTCCCGGAGGCAGATGAGAAGATTTTCGTCGTATCGGCCACCGGTGAAAGCCA
GATGCTCACGCGCGGGCAACTGAAGGAATACATTGGCCAGCAGCGCGGCGAGGGCTATGTCTTCTACGAG
AACCGTGCATACGGCGTGGCGGGGAAAAGCCTGTTCGACGATGGGCTGGGAGCCGCGCCCGGCGTGCCGA
GCGGACGTTCGAAGTTCTCGCCGGATGTACTGGAAACGGTGCCGGCGTCACCCGGATTGCGGCGGCCGTC
GCTGGGCGCAGTGGAACGCCACTGCAGGGATTATAAAGATGACGATGACAAGCTAGAATTCGATATCAAG
CTTATCGATACCGTCGACCTCGAGCAATTCATCGATATAACTAAGTAATATGGTGCACTCTCAGTACAAT
CTGCTCTGATGCCGCATAGTTAAGCCAGCCCCGACACCCGCCAACACCCGCTGACGCGCCCTGACGGGCT
TGTCTGCTCCCGGCATCCGCTTACAGACAAGCTGTGACCGTCTCCGGGAGCTGCATGTGTCA
